>Addgene plasmid #106311 | pLenti CRISPR sgSHMT1_1 | addgene full sequence | sequence record 209325 | Addgene NGS Result
TTAATGTAGTCTTATGCAATACTCTTGTAGTCTTGCAACATGGTAACGATGAGTTAGCAACATGCCTTAC
AAGGAGAGAAAAAGCACCGTGCATGCCGATTGGTGGAAGTAAGGTGGTACGATCGTGCCTTATTAGGAAG
GCAACAGACGGGTCTGACATGGATTGGACGAACCACTGAATTGCCGCATTGCAGAGATATTGTATTTAAG
TGCCTAGCTCGATACATAAACGGGTCTCTCTGGTTAGACCAGATCTGAGCCTGGGAGCTCTCTGGCTAAC
TAGGGAACCCACTGCTTAAGCCTCAATAAAGCTTGCCTTGAGTGCTTCAAGTAGTGTGTGCCCGTCTGTT
GTGTGACTCTGGTAACTAGAGATCCCTCAGACCCTTTTAGTCAGTGTGGAAAATCTCTAGCAGTGGCGCC
CGAACAGGGACTTGAAAGCGAAAGGGAAACCAGAGGAGCTCTCTCGACGCAGGACTCGGCTTGCTGAAGC
GCGCACGGCAAGAGGCGAGGGGCGGCGACTGGTGAGTACGCCAAAAATTTTGACTAGCGGAGGCTAGAAG
GAGAGAGATGGGTGCGAGAGCGTCAGTATTAAGCGGGGGAGAATTAGATCGCGATGGGAAAAAATTCGGT
TAAGGCCAGGGGGAAAGAAAAAATATAAATTAAAACATATAGTATGGGCAAGCAGGGAGCTAGAACGATT
CGCAGTTAATCCTGGCCTGTTAGAAACATCAGAAGGCTGTAGACAAATACTGGGACAGCTACAACCATCC
CTTCAGACAGGATCAGAAGAACTTAGATCATTATATAATACAGTAGCAACCCTCTATTGTGTGCATCAAA
GGATAGAGATAAAAGACACCAAGGAAGCTTTAGACAAGATAGAGGAAGAGCAAAACAAAAGTAAGACCAC
CGCACAGCAAGCGGCCGCTGATCTTCAGACCTGGAGGAGGAGATATGAGGGACAATTGGAGAAGTGAATT
ATATAAATATAAAGTAGTAAAAATTGAACCATTAGGAGTAGCACCCACCAAGGCAAAGAGAAGAGTGGTG
CAGAGAGAAAAAAGAGCAGTGGGAATAGGAGCTTTGTTCCTTGGGTTCTTGGGAGCAGCAGGAAGCACTA
TGGGCGCAGCGTCAATGACGCTGACGGTACAGGCCAGACAATTATTGTCTGGTATAGTGCAGCAGCAGAA
CAATTTGCTGAGGGCTATTGAGGCGCAACAGCATCTGTTGCAACTCACAGTCTGGGGCATCAAGCAGCTC
CAGGCAAGAATCCTGGCTGTGGAAAGATACCTAAAGGATCAACAGCTCCTGGGGATTTGGGGTTGCTCTG
GAAAACTCATTTGCACCACTGCTGTGCCTTGGAATGCTAGTTGGAGTAATAAATCTCTGGAACAGATTTG
GAATCACACGACCTGGATGGAGTGGGACAGAGAAATTAACAATTACACAAGCTTAATACACTCCTTAATT
GAAGAATCGCAAAACCAGCAAGAAAAGAATGAACAAGAATTATTGGAATTAGATAAATGGGCAAGTTTGT
GGAATTGGTTTAACATAACAAATTGGCTGTGGTATATAAAATTATTCATAATGATAGTAGGAGGCTTGGT
AGGTTTAAGAATAGTTTTTGCTGTACTTTCTATAGTGAATAGAGTTAGGCAGGGATATTCACCATTATCG
TTTCAGACCCACCTCCCAACCCCGAGGGGACCCAGAGAGGGCCTATTTCCCATGATTCCTTCATATTTGC
ATATACGATACAAGGCTGTTAGAGAGATAATTAGAATTAATTTGACTGTAAACACAAAGATATTAGTACA
AAATACGTGACGTAGAAAGTAATAATTTCTTGGGTAGTTTGCAGTTTTAAAATTATGTTTTAAAATGGAC
TATCATATGCTTACCGTAACTTGAAAGTATTTCGATTTCTTGGCTTTATATATCTTGTGGAAAGGACGAA
ACACCGGTACACAGCAAAGTTTGCAGGTTTTAGAGCTAGAAATAGCAAGTTAAAATAAGGCTAGTCCGTT
ATCAACTTGAAAAAGTGGCACCGAGTCGGTGCTTTTTTGAATTCTAGATCTTGAGACAAATGGCAGTATT
CATCCACAATTTTAAAAGAAAAGGGGGGATTGGGGGGTACAGTGCAGGGGAAAGAATAGTAGACATAATA
GCAACAGACATACAAACTAAAGAATTACAAAAACAAATTACAAAAATTCAAAATTTTCGGGTTTATTACA
GGGACAGCAGAGATCCACTTTGGCGCCGGCTCGAGTGGCTCCGGTGCCCGTCAGTGGGCAGAGCGCACAT
CGCCCACAGTCCCCGAGAAGTTGGGGGGAGGGGTCGGCAATTGAACCGGTGCCTAGAGAAGGTGGCGCGG
GGTAAACTGGGAAAGTGATGTCGTGTACTGGCTCCGCCTTTTTCCCGAGGGTGGGGGAGAACCGTATATA
AGTGCAGTAGTCGCCGTGAACGTTCTTTTTCGCAACGGGTTTGCCGCCAGAACACAGGTGTCGTGACGCG
GGATCCGCCACCATGGATTACAAAGACGATGACGATAAGATGGCCCCAAAGAAGAAGCGGAAGGTCGGTA
TCCACGGAGTCCCAGCAGCCGACAAGAAGTACAGCATCGGCCTGGACATCGGCACCAACTCTGTGGGCTG
GGCCGTGATCACCGACGAGTACAAGGTGCCCAGCAAGAAATTCAAGGTGCTGGGCAACACCGACCGGCAC
AGCATCAAGAAGAACCTGATCGGAGCCCTGCTGTTCGACAGCGGCGAAACAGCCGAGGCCACCCGGCTGA
AGAGAACCGCCAGAAGAAGATACACCAGACGGAAGAACCGGATCTGCTATCTGCAAGAGATCTTCAGCAA
CGAGATGGCCAAGGTGGACGACAGCTTCTTCCACAGACTGGAAGAGTCCTTCCTGGTGGAAGAGGATAAG
AAGCACGAGCGGCACCCCATCTTCGGCAACATCGTGGACGAGGTGGCCTACCACGAGAAGTACCCCACCA
TCTACCACCTGAGAAAGAAACTGGTGGACAGCACCGACAAGGCCGACCTGCGGCTGATCTATCTGGCCCT
GGCCCACATGATCAAGTTCCGGGGCCACTTCCTGATCGAGGGCGACCTGAACCCCGACAACAGCGACGTG
GACAAGCTGTTCATCCAGCTGGTGCAGACCTACAACCAGCTGTTCGAGGAAAACCCCATCAACGCCAGCG
GCGTGGACGCCAAGGCCATCCTGTCTGCCAGACTGAGCAAGAGCAGACGGCTGGAAAATCTGATCGCCCA
GCTGCCCGGCGAGAAGAAGAATGGCCTGTTCGGAAACCTGATTGCCCTGAGCCTGGGCCTGACCCCCAAC
TTCAAGAGCAACTTCGACCTGGCCGAGGATGCCAAACTGCAGCTGAGCAAGGACACCTACGACGACGACC
TGGACAACCTGCTGGCCCAGATCGGCGACCAGTACGCCGACCTGTTTCTGGCCGCCAAGAACCTGTCCGA
CGCCATCCTGCTGAGCGACATCCTGAGAGTGAACACCGAGATCACCAAGGCCCCCCTGAGCGCCTCTATG
ATCAAGAGATACGACGAGCACCACCAGGACCTGACCCTGCTGAAAGCTCTCGTGCGGCAGCAGCTGCCTG
AGAAGTACAAAGAGATTTTCTTCGACCAGAGCAAGAACGGCTACGCCGGCTACATTGACGGCGGAGCCAG
CCAGGAAGAGTTCTACAAGTTCATCAAGCCCATCCTGGAAAAGATGGACGGCACCGAGGAACTGCTCGTG
AAGCTGAACAGAGAGGACCTGCTGCGGAAGCAGCGGACCTTCGACAACGGCAGCATCCCCCACCAGATCC
ACCTGGGAGAGCTGCACGCCATTCTGCGGCGGCAGGAAGATTTTTACCCATTCCTGAAGGACAACCGGGA
AAAGATCGAGAAGATCCTGACCTTCCGCATCCCCTACTACGTGGGCCCTCTGGCCAGGGGAAACAGCAGA
TTCGCCTGGATGACCAGAAAGAGCGAGGAAACCATCACCCCCTGGAACTTCGAGGAAGTGGTGGACAAGG
GCGCTTCCGCCCAGAGCTTCATCGAGCGGATGACCAACTTCGATAAGAACCTGCCCAACGAGAAGGTGCT
GCCCAAGCACAGCCTGCTGTACGAGTACTTCACCGTGTATAACGAGCTGACCAAAGTGAAATACGTGACC
GAGGGAATGAGAAAGCCCGCCTTCCTGAGCGGCGAGCAGAAAAAGGCCATCGTGGACCTGCTGTTCAAGA
CCAACCGGAAAGTGACCGTGAAGCAGCTGAAAGAGGACTACTTCAAGAAAATCGAGTGCTTCGACTCCGT
GGAAATCTCCGGCGTGGAAGATCGGTTCAACGCCTCCCTGGGCACATACCACGATCTGCTGAAAATTATC
AAGGACAAGGACTTCCTGGACAATGAGGAAAACGAGGACATTCTGGAAGATATCGTGCTGACCCTGACAC
TGTTTGAGGACAGAGAGATGATCGAGGAACGGCTGAAAACCTATGCCCACCTGTTCGACGACAAAGTGAT
GAAGCAGCTGAAGCGGCGGAGATACACCGGCTGGGGCAGGCTGAGCCGGAAGCTGATCAACGGCATCCGG
GACAAGCAGTCCGGCAAGACAATCCTGGATTTCCTGAAGTCCGACGGCTTCGCCAACAGAAACTTCATGC
AGCTGATCCACGACGACAGCCTGACCTTTAAAGAGGACATCCAGAAAGCCCAGGTGTCCGGCCAGGGCGA
TAGCCTGCACGAGCACATTGCCAATCTGGCCGGCAGCCCCGCCATTAAGAAGGGCATCCTGCAGACAGTG
AAGGTGGTGGACGAGCTCGTGAAAGTGATGGGCCGGCACAAGCCCGAGAACATCGTGATCGAAATGGCCA
GAGAGAACCAGACCACCCAGAAGGGACAGAAGAACAGCCGCGAGAGAATGAAGCGGATCGAAGAGGGCAT
CAAAGAGCTGGGCAGCCAGATCCTGAAAGAACACCCCGTGGAAAACACCCAGCTGCAGAACGAGAAGCTG
TACCTGTACTACCTGCAGAATGGGCGGGATATGTACGTGGACCAGGAACTGGACATCAACCGGCTGTCCG
ACTACGATGTGGACCATATCGTGCCTCAGAGCTTTCTGAAGGACGACTCCATCGACAACAAGGTGCTGAC
CAGAAGCGACAAGAACCGGGGCAAGAGCGACAACGTGCCCTCCGAAGAGGTCGTGAAGAAGATGAAGAAC
TACTGGCGGCAGCTGCTGAACGCCAAGCTGATTACCCAGAGAAAGTTCGACAATCTGACCAAGGCCGAGA
GAGGCGGCCTGAGCGAACTGGATAAGGCCGGCTTCATCAAGAGACAGCTGGTGGAAACCCGGCAGATCAC
AAAGCACGTGGCACAGATCCTGGACTCCCGGATGAACACTAAGTACGACGAGAATGACAAGCTGATCCGG
GAAGTGAAAGTGATCACCCTGAAGTCCAAGCTGGTGTCCGATTTCCGGAAGGATTTCCAGTTTTACAAAG
TGCGCGAGATCAACAACTACCACCACGCCCACGACGCCTACCTGAACGCCGTCGTGGGAACCGCCCTGAT
CAAAAAGTACCCTAAGCTGGAAAGCGAGTTCGTGTACGGCGACTACAAGGTGTACGACGTGCGGAAGATG
ATCGCCAAGAGCGAGCAGGAAATCGGCAAGGCTACCGCCAAGTACTTCTTCTACAGCAACATCATGAACT
TTTTCAAGACCGAGATTACCCTGGCCAACGGCGAGATCCGGAAGCGGCCTCTGATCGAGACAAACGGCGA
AACCGGGGAGATCGTGTGGGATAAGGGCCGGGATTTTGCCACCGTGCGGAAAGTGCTGAGCATGCCCCAA
GTGAATATCGTGAAAAAGACCGAGGTGCAGACAGGCGGCTTCAGCAAAGAGTCTATCCTGCCCAAGAGGA
ACAGCGATAAGCTGATCGCCAGAAAGAAGGACTGGGACCCTAAGAAGTACGGCGGCTTCGACAGCCCCAC
CGTGGCCTATTCTGTGCTGGTGGTGGCCAAAGTGGAAAAGGGCAAGTCCAAGAAACTGAAGAGTGTGAAA
GAGCTGCTGGGGATCACCATCATGGAAAGAAGCAGCTTCGAGAAGAATCCCATCGACTTTCTGGAAGCCA
AGGGCTACAAAGAAGTGAAAAAGGACCTGATCATCAAGCTGCCTAAGTACTCCCTGTTCGAGCTGGAAAA
CGGCCGGAAGAGAATGCTGGCCTCTGCCGGCGAACTGCAGAAGGGAAACGAACTGGCCCTGCCCTCCAAA
TATGTGAACTTCCTGTACCTGGCCAGCCACTATGAGAAGCTGAAGGGCTCCCCCGAGGATAATGAGCAGA
AACAGCTGTTTGTGGAACAGCACAAGCACTACCTGGACGAGATCATCGAGCAGATCAGCGAGTTCTCCAA
GAGAGTGATCCTGGCCGACGCTAATCTGGACAAAGTGCTGTCCGCCTACAACAAGCACCGGGATAAGCCC
ATCAGAGAGCAGGCCGAGAATATCATCCACCTGTTTACCCTGACCAATCTGGGAGCCCCTGCCGCCTTCA
AGTACTTTGACACCACCATCGACCGGAAGAGGTACACCAGCACCAAAGAGGTGCTGGACGCCACCCTGAT
CCACCAGAGCATCACCGGCCTGTACGAGACACGGATCGACCTGTCTCAGCTGGGAGGCGACAAGCGTCCT
GCTGCTACTAAGAAAGCTGGTCAAGCTAAGAAAAAGAAAGCTAGCGGCAGCGGCGCCACCAACTTCAGCC
TGCTGAAGCAGGCCGGCGACGTGGAGGAGAACCCCGGCCCCATGACCGAGTACAAGCCCACGGTGCGCCT
CGCCACCCGCGACGACGTCCCCAGGGCCGTACGCACCCTCGCCGCCGCGTTCGCCGACTACCCCGCCACG
CGCCACACCGTCGATCCGGACCGCCACATCGAGCGGGTCACCGAGCTGCAAGAACTCTTCCTCACGCGCG
TCGGGCTCGACATCGGCAAGGTGTGGGTCGCGGACGACGGCGCCGCGGTGGCGGTCTGGACCACGCCGGA
GAGCGTCGAAGCGGGGGCGGTGTTCGCCGAGATCGGCCCGCGCATGGCCGAGTTGAGCGGTTCCCGGCTG
GCCGCGCAGCAACAGATGGAAGGCCTCCTGGCGCCGCACCGGCCCAAGGAGCCCGCGTGGTTCCTGGCCA
CCGTCGGAGTCTCGCCCGACCACCAGGGCAAGGGTCTGGGCAGCGCCGTCGTGCTCCCCGGAGTGGAGGC
GGCCGAGCGCGCCGGGGTGCCCGCCTTCCTGGAGACCTCCGCGCCCCGCAACCTCCCCTTCTACGAGCGG
CTCGGCTTCACCGTCACCGCCGACGTCGAGGTGCCCGAAGGACCGCGCACCTGGTGCATGACCCGCAAGC
CCGGTGCCTGAACGCGTTAAGTCGACAATCAACCTCTGGATTACAAAATTTGTGAAAGATTGACTGGTAT
TCTTAACTATGTTGCTCCTTTTACGCTATGTGGATACGCTGCTTTAATGCCTTTGTATCATGCTATTGCT
TCCCGTATGGCTTTCATTTTCTCCTCCTTGTATAAATCCTGGTTGCTGTCTCTTTATGAGGAGTTGTGGC
CCGTTGTCAGGCAACGTGGCGTGGTGTGCACTGTGTTTGCTGACGCAACCCCCACTGGTTGGGGCATTGC
CACCACCTGTCAGCTCCTTTCCGGGACTTTCGCTTTCCCCCTCCCTATTGCCACGGCGGAACTCATCGCC
GCCTGCCTTGCCCGCTGCTGGACAGGGGCTCGGCTGTTGGGCACTGACAATTCCGTGGTGTTGTCGGGGA
AATCATCGTCCTTTCCTTGGCTGCTCGCCTGTGTTGCCACCTGGATTCTGCGCGGGACGTCCTTCTGCTA
CGTCCCTTCGGCCCTCAATCCAGCGGACCTTCCTTCCCGCGGCCTGCTGCCGGCTCTGCGGCCTCTTCCG
CGTCTTCGCCTTCGCCCTCAGACGAGTCGGATCTCCCTTTGGGCCGCCTCCCCGCGTCGACTTTAAGACC
AATGACTTACAAGGCAGCTGTAGATCTTAGCCACTTTTTAAAAGAAAAGGGGGGACTGGAAGGGCTAATT
CACTCCCAACGAAGACAAGATCTGCTTTTTGCTTGTACTGGGTCTCTCTGGTTAGACCAGATCTGAGCCT
GGGAGCTCTCTGGCTAACTAGGGAACCCACTGCTTAAGCCTCAATAAAGCTTGCCTTGAGTGCTTCAAGT
AGTGTGTGCCCGTCTGTTGTGTGACTCTGGTAACTAGAGATCCCTCAGACCCTTTTAGTCAGTGTGGAAA
ATCTCTAGCAGTACGTATAGTAGTTCATGTCATCTTATTATTCAGTATTTATAACTTGCAAAGAAATGAA
TATCAGAGAGTGAGAGGAACTTGTTTATTGCAGCTTATAATGGTTACAAATAAAGCAATAGCATCACAAA
TTTCACAAATAAAGCATTTTTTTCACTGCATTCTAGTTGTGGTTTGTCCAAACTCATCAATGTATCTTAT
CATGTCTGGCTCTAGCTATCCCGCCCCTAACTCCGCCCATCCCGCCCCTAACTCCGCCCAGTTCCGCCCA
TTCTCCGCCCCATGGCTGACTAATTTTTTTTATTTATGCAGAGGCCGAGGCCGCCTCGGCCTCTGAGCTA
TTCCAGAAGTAGTGAGGAGGCTTTTTTGGAGGCCTAGGGACGTACCCAATTCGCCCTATAGTGAGTCGTA
TTACGCGCGCTCACTGGCCGTCGTTTTACAACGTCGTGACTGGGAAAACCCTGGCGTTACCCAACTTAAT
CGCCTTGCAGCACATCCCCCTTTCGCCAGCTGGCGTAATAGCGAAGAGGCCCGCACCGATCGCCCTTCCC
AACAGTTGCGCAGCCTGAATGGCGAATGGG
[124 nt withheld, positions 8921-9044]
C
[91 nt withheld, positions 9046-9136]
A
[49 nt withheld, positions 9138-9186]
CCTTTGACGTTGGAGTCCACGTTCTTT
[37 nt withheld, positions 9214-9250]
ACCCTATCTCGGTCTATTCTTTTGATTTATAAGGGATTTTGCCGATTTCGGCCTATTGGTTAAAAAATGA
GCTGATTTAACAAAAATTTAACGCGAATTTTAACAAAATATTAACGCTTACAATTTAGGTGGCACTTTTC
GGGGAAATGTGCGCGGAACCCCTATTTGTTTATTTTTCTAAATACATTCAAATATGTATCCGCTCATGAG
ACAATAACCCTGATAAATGCTTCAATAATATTGAAAAAGGAAGAGTATGAGTATTCAACATTTCCGTGTC
GCCCTTATTCCCTTTTTTGCGGCATTTTGCCTTCCTGTTTTTGCTCACCCAGAAACGCTGGTGAAAGTAA
AAGATGCTGAAGATCAGTTGGGTGCACGAGTGGGTTACATCGAACTGGATCTCAACAGCGGTAAGATCCT
TGAGAGTTTTCGCCCCGAAGAACGTTTTCCAATGATGAGCACTTTTAAAGTTCTGCTATGTGGCGCGGTA
TTATCCCGTATTGACGCCGGGCAAGAGCAACTCGGTCGCCGCATACACTATTCTCAGAATGACTTGGTTG
AGTACTCACCAGTCACAGAAAAGCATCTTACGGATGGCATGACAGTAAGAGAATTATGCAGTGCTGCCAT
AACCATGAGTGATAACACTGCGGCCAACTTACTTCTGACAACGATCGGAGGACCGAAGGAGCTAACCGCT
TTTTTGCACAACATGGGGGATCATGTAACTCGCCTTGATCGTTGGGAACCGGAGCTGAATGAAGCCATAC
CAAACGACGAGCGTGACACCACGATGCCTGTAGCAATGGCAACAACGTTGCGCAAACTATTAACTGGCGA
ACTACTTACTCTAGCTTCCCGGCAACAATTAATAGACTGGATGGAGGCGGATAAAGTTGCAGGACCACTT
CTGCGCTCGGCCCTTCCGGCTGGCTGGTTTATTGCTGATAAATCTGGAGCCGGTGAGCGTGGGTCTCGCG
GTATCATTGCAGCACTGGGGCCAGATGGTAAGCCCTCCCGTATCGTAGTTATCTACACGACGGGGAGTCA
GGCAACTATGGATGAACGAAATAGACAGATCGCTGAGATAGGTGCCTCACTGATTAAGCATTGGTAACTG
TCAGACCAAGTTTACTCATATATACTTTAGATTGATTTAAAACTTCATTTTTAATTTAAAAGGATCTAGG
TGAAGATCCTTTTTGATAATCTCATGACCAAAATCCCTTAACGTGAGTTTTCGTTCCACTGAGCGTCAGA
CCCCGTAGAAAAGATCAAAGGATCTTCTTGAGATCCTTTTTTTCTGCGCGTAATCTGCTGCTTGCAAACA
AAAAAACCACCGCTACCAGCGGTGGTTTGTTTGCCGGATCAAGAGCTACCAACTCTTTTTCCGAAGGTAA
CTGGCTTCAGCAGAGCGCAGATACCAAATACTGTTCTTCTAGTGTAGCCGTAGTTAGGCCACCACTTCAA
GAACTCTGTAGCACCGCCTACATACCTCGCTCTGCTAATCCTGTTACCAGTGGCTGCTGCCAGTGGCGAT
AAGTCGTGTCTTACCGGGTTGGACTCAAGACGATAGTTACCGGATAAGGCGCAGCGGTCGGGCTGAACGG
GGGGTTCGTGCACACAGCCCAGCTTGGAGCGAACGACCTACACCGAACTGAGATACCTACAGCGTGAGCT
ATGAGAAAGCGCCACGCTTCCCGAAGGGAGAAAGGCGGACAGGTATCCGGTAAGCGGCAGGGTCGGAACA
GGAGAGCGCACGAGGGAGCTTCCAGGGGGAAACGCCTGGTATCTTTATAGTCCTGTCGGGTTTCGCCACC
TCTGACTTGAGCGTCGATTTTTGTGATGCTCGTCAGGGGGGCGGAGCCTATGGAAAAACGCCAGCAACGC
GGCCTTTTTACGGTTCCTGGCCTTTTGCTGGCCTTTTGCTCACATGTTCTTTCCTGCGTTATCCCCTGAT
TCTGTGGATAACCGTATTACCGCCTTTGAGTGAGCTGATACCGCTCGCCGCAGCCGAACGACCGAGCGCA
GCGAGTCAGTGAGCGAGGAAGCGGAAGAGCGCCCAATACGCAAACCGCCTCTCCCCGCGCGTTGGCCGAT
TCATTAATGCAGCTGGCACGACAGGTTTCCCGACTGGAAAGCGGGCAGTGAGCGCAACGCAATTAATGTG
AGTTAGCTCACTCATTAGGCACCCCAGGCTTTACACTTTATGCTTCCGGCTCGTATGTTGTGTGGAATTG
TGAGCGGATAACAATTTCACACAGGAAACAGCTATGACCATGATTACGCCAAGCGCGCAATTAACCCTCA
CTAAAGGGAACAAAAGCTGGAGCTGCAAGC
Features (pLannotate 1.2.2; 29 found; start..end, strand, type, name):
      5..231     +  promoter       RSV promoter: Rous sarcoma virus enhancer/promoter
    232..412     +  LTR            5' LTR (truncated): truncated 5' long terminal repeat (LTR) from HIV-1
    459..584     +  misc_feature   HIV-1 Ψ: packaging signal of human immunodeficiency virus type 1
    568..931     +  CDS            HIV-1 gag (fragment): gag protein from human immunodeficiency virus 1; gag
   1077..1310    +  misc_feature   RRE: The Rev response element (RRE) of HIV-1 allows for Rev-dependent mRNA export from the nucleus to the cytoplasm.
   1687..1713    +  CDS            Rev (fragment): human immunodeficiency virus 1 (HIV-1) Rev protein; rev; enhances nuclear export of unspliced and incompletely spliced viral mRNAs
   1717..1957    +  promoter       U6 promoter: RNA polymerase III promoter for human U6 snRNA
   1987..2062    +  misc_RNA       gRNA scaffold: guide RNA scaffold for the Streptococcus pyogenes CRISPR/Cas9 system
   2110..2227    +  misc_feature   cPPT/CTS: central polypurine tract and central termination sequence of HIV-1
   2296..2507    +  promoter       EF-1α core promoter: core promoter for human elongation factor EF-1α
   2611..4212    +  CDS            Cas9(N): N-terminal portion of Streptococcus pyogenes Cas9 (Zetsche et al., 2015)
   4213..6711    +  CDS            Cas9(C): C-terminal portion of Streptococcus pyogenes Cas9 (Zetsche et al., 2015)
   6832..7431    +  CDS            PuroR (fragment): puromycin N-acetyltransferase; pac from Streptomyces; confers resistance to puromycin
   7447..8035    +  misc_feature   WPRE: woodchuck hepatitis virus posttranscriptional regulatory element
   8086..8105    +  misc_feature   cPPT/CTS (fragment): central polypurine tract and central termination sequence of HIV-1
   8107..8340    +  LTR            3' LTR (ΔU3): self-inactivating 3' long terminal repeat (LTR) from HIV-1
   8418..8539    +  polyA_signal   SV40 poly(A) signal: SV40 polyadenylation signal
   8579..8714    +  rep_origin     SV40 ori: SV40 origin of replication
   8735..8753    -  promoter       T7 promoter: promoter for bacteriophage T7 RNA polymerase
   8761..8916    +  CDS            lacZα (fragment): LacZα fragment of β-galactosidase; lacZ fragment
   8921..9349    +  rep_origin     f1 ori (sequence partly withheld): f1 bacteriophage origin of replication; arrow indicates direction of (+) strand synthesis
   9402..9506    +  promoter       AmpR promoter: bla
   9507..10367   +  CDS            AmpR: β-lactamase; bla; confers resistance to ampicillin, carbenicillin, and related antibiotics
  10538..11126   +  rep_origin     ori: high-copy-number ColE1/pMB1/pBR322/pUC origin of replication
  11309..11401   +  CDS            lacI (fragment): lac repressor; lacI; The lac repressor binds to the lac operator to inhibit transcription in E. coli. This inhibition can be relieved by adding lactose or isopropyl-β-D-thiogalactopyranoside (IPTG).
  11414..11435   +  protein_bind   CAP binding site: CAP binding activates transcription in the presence of cAMP. E. coli catabolite activator protein
  11450..11480   +  promoter       lac promoter: promoter for the E. coli lac operon
  11484..11506   +  protein_bind   lac operator (fragment): The lac repressor binds to the lac operator to inhibit transcription in E. coli. This inhibition can be relieved by adding lactose or isopropyl-β-D-thiogalactopyranoside (IPTG). lac repressor encoded by lacI
  11549..11567   +  promoter       T3 promoter: promoter for bacteriophage T3 RNA polymerase
