[The description below was written by a language model from this plasmid's Addgene catalogue record and pLannotate feature annotations shown in this document.]
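Description:
pLenti CRISPR sgSHMT1_1 is an all-in-one lentiviral CRISPR plasmid built on the pLENTICRISPR backbone, designed to deliver Streptococcus pyogenes Cas9 together with a single guide RNA against human SHMT1 into mammalian cells. In bacteria it is maintained through a high-copy ColE1/pUC-type origin and selected with ampicillin via the β-lactamase gene. An f1 origin, an SV40 origin and remnants of a lac/T7/T3 cloning region are also annotated in the backbone. The catalogue gives a backbone size of about 13 kb, whereas the sequenced record is 11,590 nt. The record does not explain this difference.

The viral cassette has a third-generation layout. An RSV promoter fused to a truncated HIV-1 5' LTR drives the genomic RNA in packaging cells. It is followed by the Ψ packaging signal with a gag fragment, the Rev response element for nuclear export of the unspliced transcript, and a cPPT/CTS element that aids nuclear import. At the other end, a ΔU3 self-inactivating 3' LTR silences LTR-driven transcription after integration.

Within this frame, a human U6 RNA polymerase III promoter expresses the SHMT1-targeting spacer joined to the Cas9 guide scaffold. An EF-1α core promoter drives Cas9, which is annotated as two contiguous halves of one coding sequence. Puromycin N-acetyltransferase lies downstream, with a WPRE to enhance transcript expression. The linker between Cas9 and the puromycin marker is not annotated in the feature table. Transduced cells can be selected with puromycin. The construct is intended for disrupting SHMT1 in human cells, and it was deposited with a study of serine catabolism and mitochondrial translation.
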