Addgene plasmid #106311: pLenti CRISPR sgSHMT1_1
Purpose: Express Cas9 and sgRNA targeting SHMT1
Depositing lab: Richard Possemato. Depositing organization: NYU Grossman School of Medicine. Publication: Serine Catabolism by SHMT2 Is Required for Proper Mitochondrial Translation Initiation and Maintenance of Formylmethionyl-tRNAs. Minton DR, Nam M, McLaughlin DJ, Shin J, Bayraktar EC, Alvarez SW, Sviderskiy VO, Papagiannakopoulos T, Sabatini DM, Birsoy K, Possemato R. Mol Cell. 2018 Feb 15;69(4):610-621.e5. doi: 10.1016/j.molcel.2018.01.024. PubMed 29452640.
Backbone
  Vector backbone: pLENTICRISPR
  Backbone size w/o insert (bp): 13000
  Vector type: Mammalian Expression, Lentiviral, CRISPR
  Selectable markers: Puromycin
Growth in bacteria
  Bacterial resistance: Ampicillin, 100 μg/mL
  Growth temperature: 37°C
  Growth strain: NEB Stable
  Copy number: High Copy
Gene/Insert
  Gene/Insert name: sgRNA targeting SHMT1
  gRNA/shRNA sequence: GTACACAGCAAAGTTTGCAG
  Species: H. sapiens (human)
Terms and licenses: Academic/Nonprofit Terms; Industry Terms: Not Available to Industry
How to cite: pLenti CRISPR sgSHMT1_1 was a gift from Richard Possemato (Addgene plasmid # 106311 ; http://n2t.net/addgene:106311 ; RRID:Addgene_106311)
